Addgene plasmid #80392: pWW2149
Purpose: Contains constitutive histidine kinase (pCon-Taz) with 4x SH3 scaffold domains.
Depositing lab: Richard Murray. Depositing organization: California Institute of Technology. Publication: Design and implementation of a biomolecular concentration tracker. Hsiao V, de los Santos EL, Whitaker WR, Dueber JE, Murray RM. ACS Synth Biol. 2015 Feb 20;4(2):150-61. doi: 10.1021/sb500024b. Epub 2014 May 15. PubMed 24847683.
Backbone
  Vector backbone: p15A
  Backbone size w/o insert (bp): 2300
  Total vector size (bp): 4973
  Vector type: Synthetic Biology
Growth in bacteria
  Bacterial resistance: Chloramphenicol, 25 μg/mL
  Growth temperature: 37°C
  Growth strain: DH5alpha
  Copy number: Low Copy
Gene/Insert
  Gene/Insert name: Taz Histidine Kinase (alt name: Taz HK)
  Insert size (bp): 1449
  Tag / fusion protein: Fused by GS linkers to 4 SH3 domains
Resource information
  A portion of this plasmid was derived from a plasmid made by: Originally made by Weston Whitaker from John Dueber's lab at Berkeley
Terms and licenses: Academic/Nonprofit Terms; Industry Terms: Not Available to Industry
How to cite: pWW2149 was a gift from Richard Murray (Addgene plasmid # 80392 ; http://n2t.net/addgene:80392 ; RRID:Addgene_80392)
