[The description below was written by a language model from this plasmid's Addgene catalogue record and pLannotate feature annotations shown in this document.]
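Description:
pWW2149 is a 4,973 bp bacterial synthetic-biology plasmid built on a p15A backbone. It is maintained in E. coli at low copy and selected with chloramphenicol through a cat gene driven by its own promoter and followed by the lambda t0 terminator. The p15A origin is compatible with ColE1-type plasmids, so the construct can be co-maintained with other circuit components in the same cell. Short fragments annotated as IS1, bom and RSF ori near the origin appear to be backbone remnants or partial similarity hits rather than functional parts.

The payload is a constitutively expressed Taz histidine kinase fused through glycine-serine linkers to four SH3 domains. Taz is a chimeric sensor kinase, and the feature table reflects this. A fragment of the Tar chemoreceptor is followed directly by, and slightly overlaps, a fragment of EnvZ, the kinase that phosphorylates OmpR; this EnvZ fragment runs across the plasmid's numbering origin. Upstream are short matches to the tet, lac UV5 and J23119 promoters, consistent with a synthetic constitutive promoter ("pCon"), although the record does not define its exact identity. Downstream of the kinase, only one SH3-like segment is annotated, as a fragment of human CRK, so the other repeats stated in the catalogue entry are not individually called. A short match to a composite tag, probably a His stretch, follows, and the unit ends with 5S rRNA sequence and the rrnB T1 terminator.

The SH3 domains serve as scaffold docking sites for proteins bearing cognate peptide ligands. The associated publication describes a biomolecular concentration tracker, in which this plasmid supplies the scaffolded kinase component of a two-component signalling circuit.
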