Features (pLannotate 1.2.2; 16 found; start..end, strand, type, name):
    858..1028    +  CDS            CRK (fragment): CRK_HUMAN - Experimental evidence at protein level: Swiss-Prot protein existence level 1. [Isoform Crk-II]: Regulates cell adhesion, spreading and migration (PubMed:31311869). Mediates attachment-induced MAPK8 activation, membrane ruffling and cell motility in a Rac-dependent manner. Involved in phagocytosis of apoptotic cells and cell motility via its interaction with DOCK1 and DOCK4 (PubMed:19004829). May regulate the EFNA5-EPHA3 signaling (By similarity). From Homo sapiens (Human).
   1108..1125    +  CDS            capTEV™ (fragment): composite tag for in vivo biotinylation, TEV protease cleavage, and 6xHis tagging
   1232..1347    +  ncRNA          5S rRNA: Accession: RF00001 - 5S ribosomal RNA
   1351..1397    +  terminator     rrnB T1 terminator: transcription terminator T1 from the E. coli rrnB gene
   1441..1538    +  promoter       cat promoter: promoter of the E. coli cat gene encoding chloramphenicol acetyltransferase
   1539..2195    +  CDS            cat: CAT_ECOLX - Experimental evidence at protein level: Swiss-Prot protein existence level 1. This enzyme is an effector of chloramphenicol resistance in bacteria. From Escherichia coli. This protein is used as a marker in many commonly used cloning vectors, such as pACYC184.
   2219..2313    +  terminator     lambda t0 terminator: transcription terminator from phage lambda
   2466..2606    +  mobile_element IS1 (fragment): prokaryotic transposable element IS1
   2603..2629    +  misc_feature   bom (fragment): basis of mobility region from pBR322
   2728..2783    -  rep_origin     RSF ori (fragment): Plasmids containing the RSF 1030 origin of replication can be propagated in E. coli cells that contain additional plasmids with compatible origins.
   2871..3416    -  rep_origin     p15A ori: Plasmids containing the medium-copy-number p15A origin of replication can be propagated in E. coli cells that contain a second plasmid with the ColE1 origin.
   3528..3552    +  promoter       tet promoter (fragment): E. coli promoter for tetracycline efflux protein gene
   3573..3594    +  promoter       lac UV5 promoter (fragment): E. coli lac promoter with an "up" mutation
   3607..3629    +  promoter       J23119(SpeI) promoter (fragment): bacterial promoter (Registry of Standard Biological Parts BBa J23119) modified to end with an SpeI site
   3680..4450    +  CDS            tar (fragment): MCP2_ECOLI - Also known as cheM. Experimental evidence at protein level: Swiss-Prot protein existence level 1. Chemotactic-signal transducers respond to changes in the concentration of attractants and repellents in the environment, transduce a signal from the outside to the inside of the cell, and facilitate sensory adaptation through the variation of the level of methylation. Attractants increase the level of methylation while repellents decrease the level of methylation, the methyl groups are added by the methyltransferase CheR and removed by the methylesterase CheB. From Escherichia coli (s
   4406..158     +  CDS            envZ (fragment) (across the origin): ENVZ_ECOLI - Also known as ompB, perA, tpo. Experimental evidence at protein level: Swiss-Prot protein existence level 1. Member of the two-component regulatory system EnvZ/OmpR involved in osmoregulation (particularly of genes ompF and ompC) as well as other genes (PubMed:2997120, PubMed:3536870). EnvZ functions as a membrane-associated protein kinase that phosphorylates OmpR in response to environmental signals; at low osmolarity OmpR activates ompF transcription, while at high osmolarity it represses ompF and activates ompC transcription (PubMed:2656684, PubMed:2668281, PubMed:2668953, PubM
>Addgene plasmid #80392 | pWW2149 | depositor full sequence | sequence record 155799 | pWW2149 sequence 4973 bps
CCATTAGCGGCACGGGATTAGGGCTGGCAATTGTGCAGCGTATCGTGGATAACCATAACGGGATGCTGGA
GCTTGGCACCAGCGAGCGGGGCGGGCTTTCCATTCGCGCCTGGCTGCCAGTGCCGGTAACGCGGGCGCAG
GGCACGACAAAAGAAGGGGGATCTGGTAGTGGCAGCGGCAGCGGTAGTGGATCTGGTAGTGGCAGCGGCA
GCGGTAGTGGATCTATGGCAGAGTATGTGCGGGCCCTGTTTGACTTTAATGGGAATGATGAAGAAGACCT
TCCCTTTAAGAAAGGAGACATCCTGAGAATCCGGGATAAGCCTGAAGAGCAGTGGTGGAATGCAGAGGAC
AGCGAAGGAAAGAGGGGGATGATTCCTGTCCCTTACGTGGAGAAGTATGGATCTGGTAGTGGCAGCGGCA
GCGGTAGTGGATCTATGGCAGAGTATGTGCGGGCCCTGTTTGACTTTAATGGGAATGATGAAGAAGACCT
TCCCTTTAAGAAAGGAGACATCCTGAGAATCCGGGATAAGCCTGAAGAGCAGTGGTGGAATGCAGAGGAC
AGCGAAGGAAAGAGGGGGATGATTCCTGTCCCTTACGTGGAGAAGTATGGATCTGGTAGTGGCAGCGGCA
GCGGTAGTGGATCTATGGCAGAGTATGTGCGGGCCCTGTTTGACTTTAATGGGAATGATGAAGAAGACCT
TCCCTTTAAGAAAGGAGACATCCTGAGAATCCGGGATAAGCCTGAAGAGCAGTGGTGGAATGCAGAGGAC
AGCGAAGGAAAGAGGGGGATGATTCCTGTCCCTTACGTGGAGAAGTATGGATCTGGTAGTGGCAGCGGCA
GCGGTAGTGGATCTATGGCAGAGTATGTGCGGGCCCTGTTTGACTTTAATGGGAATGATGAAGAAGACCT
TCCCTTTAAGAAAGGAGACATCCTGAGAATCCGGGATAAGCCTGAAGAGCAGTGGTGGAATGCAGAGGAC
AGCGAAGGAAAGAGGGGGATGATTCCTGTCCCTTACGTGGAGAAGTATGGATCCTGACTCGAGTAATGAG
AAGCTTGGGCCCGAACAAAAACTCATCTCAGAAGAGGATCTGAATAGCGCCGTCGACCATCATCATCATC
ATCATTGAGTTTAAACGGTCTCCAGCTTGGCTGTTTTGGCGGATGAGAGAAGATTTTCAGCCTGATACAG
ATTAAATCAGAACGCAGAAGCGGTCTGATAAAACAGAATTTGCCTGGCGGCAGTAGCGCGGTGGTCCCAC
CTGACCCCATGCCGAACTCAGAAGTGAAACGCCGTAGCGCCGATGGTAGTGTGGGGTCTCCCCATGCGAG
AGTAGGGAACTGCCAGGCATCAAATAAAACGAAAGGCTCAGTCGAAAGACTGGGCCTTTCGTTTTATCTG
TTGTTTGTCGGTGAACTAATTTCTAGACTGCAGTTGATCGGGCACGTAAGAGGTTCCAACTTTCACCATA
ATGAAATAAGATCACTACCGGGCGTATTTTTTGAGTTATCGAGATTTTCAGGAGCTAAGGAAGCTAAAAT
GGAGAAAAAAATCACTGGATATACCACCGTTGATATATCCCAATGGCATCGTAAAGAACATTTTGAGGCA
TTTCAGTCAGTTGCTCAATGTACCTATAACCAGACCGTTCAGCTGGATATTACGGCCTTTTTAAAGACCG
TAAAGAAAAATAAGCACAAGTTTTATCCGGCCTTTATTCACATTCTTGCCCGCCTGATGAATGCTCATCC
GGAATTTCGTATGGCAATGAAAGACGGTGAGCTGGTGATATGGGATAGTGTTCACCCTTGTTACACCGTT
TTCCATGAGCAAACTGAAACGTTTTCATCGCTCTGGAGTGAATACCACGACGATTTCCGGCAGTTTCTAC
ACATATATTCGCAAGATGTGGCGTGTTACGGTGAAAACCTGGCCTATTTCCCTAAAGGGTTTATTGAGAA
TATGTTTTTCGTCTCAGCCAATCCCTGGGTGAGTTTCACCAGTTTTGATTTAAACGTGGCCAATATGGAC
AACTTCTTCGCCCCCGTTTTCACCATGGGCAAATATTATACGCAAGGCGACAAGGTGCTGATGCCGCTGG
CGATTCAGGTTCATCATGCCGTTTGTGATGGCTTCCATGTCGGCAGAATGCTTAATGAATTACAACAGTA
CTGCGATGAGTGGCAGGGCGGGGCGTAATTTGATATCGAGCTCGCTTGGACTCCTGTTGATAGATCCAGT
AATGACCTCAGAACTCCATCTGGATTTGTTCAGAACGCTCGGTTGCCGCCGGGCGTTTTTTATTGGTGAG
AATCCAAGCCTCGGTGAGAATCCAAGCCTCGATCAACGTCTCATTTTCGCCAAAAGTTGGCCCAGGGCTT
CCCGGTATCAACAGGGACACCAGGATTTATTTATTCTGCGAAGTGATCTTCCGTCACAGGTATTTATTCG
GCGCAAAGTGCGTCGGGTGATGCTGCCAACTTACTGATTTAGTGTATGATGGTGTTTTTGAGGTGCTCCA
GTGGCTTCTGTTTCTATCAGCTGTCCCTCCTGTTCAGCTACTGACGGGGTGGTGCGTAACGGCAAAAGCA
CCGCCGGACATCAGCGGTAGCGGAGTGTATACTGGCTTACTATGTTGGCACTGATGAGGGTGTCAGTGAA
GTGCTTCATGTGGCAGGAGAAAAAAGGCTGCACCGGTGCGTCAGCAGAATATGTGATACAGGATATATTC
CGCTTCCTCGCTCACTGACTCGCTACGCTCGGTCGTTCGACTGCGGCGAGCGGAAATGGCTTACGAACGG
GGCGGAGATTTCCTGGAAGATGCCAGGAAGATACTTAACAGGGAAGTGAGAGGGCCGCGGCAAAGCCGTT
TTTCCATAGGCTCCGCCCCCCTGACAAGCATCACGAAATCTGACGCTCAAATCAGTGGTGGCGAAACCCG
ACAGGACTATAAAGATACCAGGCGTTTCCCCCTGGCGGCTCCCTCGTGCGCTCTCCTGTTCCTGCCTTTC
GGTTTACCGGTGTCATTCCGCTGTTATGGCCGCGTTTGTCTCATTCCACGCCTGACACTCAGTTCCGGGT
AGGCAGTTCGCTCCAAGCTGGACTGTATGCACGAACCCCCCGTTCAGTCCGACCGCTGCGCCTTATCCGG
TAACTATCGTCTTGAGTCCAACCCGGAAAGACATGCAAAAGCACCACTGGCAGCAGCCACTGGTAATTGA
TTTAGAGGAGTTAGTCTTGAAGTCATGCGCCGGTTAAGGCTAAACTGAAAGGACAAGTTTTGGTGACTGC
GCTCCTCCAAGCCAGTTACCTCGGTTCAAAGAGTTGGTAGCTCAGAGAACCTTCGAAAAACCGCCCTGCA
AGGCGGTTTTTTCGTTTTCAGAGCAAGAGATTACGCGCAGACCAAAACGATCTCAAGAAGATCATCTTAT
TAATCAGATAAAATATTTCTAGATTTCAGTGCAATTTATCTCTTCAAATGTAGCACCTGAAGTCAGCCCC
ATACGATATAAGTTGTAATTCTCATGTTTGACAGCTTATCATCGATAAGCTTCCGATGGCGCGCCGAGAG
GCTTTACACTTTATGCTTCCGGCTGAATTCACTAGTTTGACAGTTAGCTCAGTCCTAGGAATTATGCTAG
CGGTACCTCCCGGTGCCCTCTACCAGGGCCAAGAGATCTATGATTAACCGTATCCGCGTAGTCACGCTGT
TGGTAATGGTGCTGGGGGTATTCGCACTGTTACAGCTTATTTCCGGCAGTCTGTTTTTTTCTTCCCTTCA
CCATAGCCAGAAGAGCTTTGTGGTTTCCAATCAATTACGGGAACAGCAGGGCGAGCTGACGTCAACCTGG
GATTTAATGCTGCAAACGCGCATTAACCTGAGTCGTTCAGCGGTACGGATGATGATGGATTCCTCCAATC
AACAAAGTAACGCCAAAGTTGAATTGCTCGATAGCGCCAGGAAAACATTGGCGCAGGCAGCGACGCATTA
TAAAAAATTCAAAAGCATGGCACCGTTACCTGAAATGGTCGCTACCAGTCGTAATATTGATGAAAAATAT
AAAAACTATTACACAGCGTTAACTGAACTGATTGATTATCTAGATTATGGCAATACTGGAGCTTATTTCG
CTCAGCCAACCCAGGGAATGCAAAATGCAATGGGCGAAGCGTTTGCTCAGTACGCCCTCAGCAGTGAAAA
ACTGTATCGCGATATCGTCACTGACAACGCAGATGATTACCGATTTGCCCAGTGGCAACTGGCGGTTATC
GCGCTGGTGGTGGTATTGATTCTGCTGGTGGCGTGGTACGGCATTCGCCGTATGTTGCTTACTCCGCTGG
CAAAAATTATTGCTCACATTCGCGAAATCGCCGGTGGTAACCTGGCGAATACCCTGACCATTGACGGGCG
CAGTGAAATGGGCGACCTGGCGCAGAGCGTTTCACATATGGCGGCTGGTGTTAAGCAACTGGCGGATGAC
CGCACGCTGCTGATGGCGGGGGTAAGTCACGACTTGCGCACGCCGCTGACGCGTATTCGCCTTGCGACTG
AGATGATGAGCGAGCAGGATGGCTATCTGGCAGAATCGATCAATAAAGATATCGAAGAGTGCAACGCCAT
CATTGAGCAGTTTATCGACTACCTGCGCACCGGGCAGGAGATGCCGATGGAAATGGCGGATCTTAATGCA
GTACTCGGTGAGGTGATTGCTGCCGAAAGTGGCTATGAGCGGGAAATTGAAACCGCGCTTTACCCCGGCA
GCATTGAAGTGAAAATGCACCCGCTGTCGATCAAACGCGCGGTGGCGAATATGGTGGTCAACGCCGCCCG
TTATGGCAATGGCTGGATCAAAGTCAGCAGCGGAACGGAGCCGAATCGCGCCTGGTTCCAGGTGGAAGAT
GACGGTCCGGGAATTGCGCCGGAACAACGTAAGCACCTGTTCCAGCCGTTTGTCCGCGGCGACAGTGCGC
GCA
