>Addgene plasmid #80392 | pWW2149 | depositor partial sequence | sequence record 155800 | Taz Histidine Kinase
ATTAACCGTATCCGCGTAGTCACGCTGTTGGTAATGGTGCTGGGGGTATTCGCACTGTTACAGCTTATTT
CCGGCAGTCTGTTTTTTTCTTCCCTTCACCATAGCCAGAAGAGCTTTGTGGTTTCCAATCAATTACGGGA
ACAGCAGGGCGAGCTGACGTCAACCTGGGATTTAATGCTGCAAACGCGCATTAACCTGAGTCGTTCAGCG
GTACGGATGATGATGGATTCCTCCAATCAACAAAGTAACGCCAAAGTTGAATTGCTCGATAGCGCCAGGA
AAACATTGGCGCAGGCAGCGACGCATTATAAAAAATTCAAAAGCATGGCACCGTTACCTGAAATGGTCGC
TACCAGTCGTAATATTGATGAAAAATATAAAAACTATTACACAGCGTTAACTGAACTGATTGATTATCTA
GATTATGGCAATACTGGAGCTTATTTCGCTCAGCCAACCCAGGGAATGCAAAATGCAATGGGCGAAGCGT
TTGCTCAGTACGCCCTCAGCAGTGAAAAACTGTATCGCGATATCGTCACTGACAACGCAGATGATTACCG
ATTTGCCCAGTGGCAACTGGCGGTTATCGCGCTGGTGGTGGTATTGATTCTGCTGGTGGCGTGGTACGGC
ATTCGCCGTATGTTGCTTACTCCGCTGGCAAAAATTATTGCTCACATTCGCGAAATCGCCGGTGGTAACC
TGGCGAATACCCTGACCATTGACGGGCGCAGTGAAATGGGCGACCTGGCGCAGAGCGTTTCACATATGGC
GGCTGGTGTTAAGCAACTGGCGGATGACCGCACGCTGCTGATGGCGGGGGTAAGTCACGACTTGCGCACG
CCGCTGACGCGTATTCGCCTTGCGACTGAGATGATGAGCGAGCAGGATGGCTATCTGGCAGAATCGATCA
ATAAAGATATCGAAGAGTGCAACGCCATCATTGAGCAGTTTATCGACTACCTGCGCACCGGGCAGGAGAT
GCCGATGGAAATGGCGGATCTTAATGCAGTACTCGGTGAGGTGATTGCTGCCGAAAGTGGCTATGAGCGG
GAAATTGAAACCGCGCTTTACCCCGGCAGCATTGAAGTGAAAATGCACCCGCTGTCGATCAAACGCGCGG
TGGCGAATATGGTGGTCAACGCCGCCCGTTATGGCAATGGCTGGATCAAAGTCAGCAGCGGAACGGAGCC
GAATCGCGCCTGGTTCCAGGTGGAAGATGACGGTCCGGGAATTGCGCCGGAACAACGTAAGCACCTGTTC
CAGCCGTTTGTCCGCGGCGACAGTGCGCGCACCATTAGCGGCACGGGATTAGGGCTGGCAATTGTGCAGC
GTATCGTGGATAACCATAACGGGATGCTGGAGCTTGGCACCAGCGAGCGGGGCGGGCTTTCCATTCGCGC
CTGGCTGCCAGTGCCGGTAACGCGGGCGCAGGGCACGACAAAAGAAGGG
