>Addgene plasmid #80392 | pWW2149 | depositor partial sequence | sequence record 155801 | SH3 domain
GCAGAGTATGTGCGGGCCCTGTTTGACTTTAATGGGAATGATGAAGAAGACCTTCCCTTTAAGAAAGGAG
ACATCCTGAGAATCCGGGATAAGCCTGAAGAGCAGTGGTGGAATGCAGAGGACAGCGAAGGAAAGAGGGG
GATGATTCCTGTCCCTTACGTGGAGAAGTAT
