>Addgene plasmid #80392 | pWW2149 | depositor partial sequence | sequence record 155802 | GS linker
GGTAGTGGCAGCGGCAGCGGTAGT
