>Addgene plasmid #80392 | pWW2149 | depositor partial sequence | sequence record 155803 | Constitutive Promoter
TTGACAGTTAGCTCAGTCCTAGGAATTAT
