>Addgene plasmid #80392 | pWW2149 | addgene partial sequence | sequence record 164075 | pACYC-F 5'-tgaagtcagccccatacgat-3'
ATGGCGCGCCGAGAGGCTTTACACTTTATGCTTCCGGCTGAATTCACTAGTTTGACAGTTAGCTCAGTCC
TAGGAATTATGCTAGCGGTACCTCCCGGTGCCCTCTACCAGGGCCAAGAGATCTATGATTAACCGTATCC
GCGTAGTCACGCTGTTGGTAATGGTGCTGGGGGTATTCGCACTGTTACAGCTTATTTCCGGCAGTCTGTT
TTTTTCTTCCCTTCACCATAGCCAGAAGAGCTTTGTGGTTTCCAATCAATTACGGGAACAGCAGGGCGAG
CTGACGTCAACCTGGGATTTAATGCTGCAAACGCGCATTAACCTGAGTCGTTCAGCGGTACGGATGATGA
TGGATTCCTCCAATCAACAAAGTAACGCCAAAGTTGAATTGCTCGATAGCGCCAGGAAAACATTGGCGCA
GGCAGCGACGCATTATAAAAAATTCAAAAGCATGGCACCGTTACCTGAAATGGTCGCTACCAGTCGTAAT
ATTGATGAAAAATATAAAAACTATTACACAGCGTTAACTGAACTGATTGATTATCTAGATTATGGCAATA
CTGGAGCTTATTTCGCTCAGCCAACCCAGGGAATGCAAAATGCAATGGGCGAAGCGTTTGCTCAGTACGC
CCTCAGCAGTGAAAAACTGTATCGCGATATCGTCACTGACAACGCAGATGATTACCGATTTGCCCAGTGG
CAACTGGCGGTTATCGCGCTGGTGGTGGTATTGATTCTGCTGGTGGCGTGGTACGGCATTCGCCGTATGT
TGCTTACTCCGCTGGCAAAAATTATTGCTCACATTCGCGAAATCGCC
