>Addgene plasmid #80392 | pWW2149 | addgene partial sequence | sequence record 164076 | pBAD-R 5'-GATTTAATCTGTATCAGG-3'
CTGGAGACCGTTTAAACTCAATGATGATGATGATGATGGTCGACGGCGCTATTCAGATCCTCTTCTGAGA
TGAGTTTTTGTTCGGGCCCAAGCTTCTCATTACTCGAGTCAGGATCCATACTTCTCCACGTAAGGGACAG
GAATCATCCCCCTCTTTCCTTCGCTGTCCTCTGCATTCCACCACTGCTCTTCAGGCTTATCCCGGATTCT
CAGGATGTCTCCTTTCTTAAAGGGAAGGTCTTCTTCATCATTCCCATTAAAGTCAAACAGGGCCCGCACA
TACTCTGCCATAGATCCACTACCGCTGCCGCTGCCACTACCAGATCCATACTTCTCCACGTAAGGGACAG
GAATCATCCCCCTCTTTCCTTCGCTGTCCTCTGCATTCCACCACTGCTCTTCAGGCTTATCCCGGATTCT
CAGGATGTCTCCTTTCTTAAAGGGAAGGTCTTCTTCATCATTCCCATTAAAGTCAAACAGGGCCCGCACA
TACTCTGCCATAGATCCACTACCGCTGCCGCTGCCACTACCAGATCCATACTTCTCCACGTAAGGGACAG
GAATCATCCCCCTCTTTCCTTCGCTGTCCTCTGCATTCCACCACTGCTCTTCAGGCTTATCCCGGATTCT
CAGGATGTCTCCTTTCTTAAAGGGAAGGTCTTCTTCATCATTCCCATTAAAGTCAAACAGGGCCCGCACA
TACTCTGCCATAGATCCACTACCGCTGCCGCTGCCACTACCAGATCCATACTTCTCCACGTAAGGGACAG
GAATCATCCCCCTCTTTCCTTCGCTGTCCTCTGCATTCCACCACTGCTCTTCAGGCTTATCCCGGATTCT
CAGGATGTCTCCTTTCTTAAAGGGAAGGTCTTCTTCATCATTCCCATTAAAGTCAAACAGGGCCCGCACA
TACTCTGCCATAGATCCACTACCGCTGCCGCTGCCACTACCAGATCCACTACCGCTGCCGCTGCCACTAC
CAGATCCCCCTTCTTTTGTCGTG
